>Addgene plasmid #154232 | pVE2_5_p40S_QfDBD_VP16AD_cp_pcbAB_DsRed_5xQUAS | addgene full sequence | sequence record 305984 | Addgene NGS Result
GTGCCGAATTCGGATCCGGAGCCTGCAGGATGGGCCTCCACAACCCTGCCCTAACATTGTTCGTAGAAGA
TCTGCCAGCAGGCTTATGTCCAGGCCCCTCTCAACCCGCCCTTTCCTTTCAGCTCGGGCGCCGTACTTGC
CCCACCCAGGCGTGTTCCGCTGAACTGCCCATACCCAGGCCAGCGGACTGATAACCATTTCTCTTTATGC
TTTGCTATTGGGCTTGTGACTCGTTCTTGGAGGCAAGGTTATCAGATTGAATAGAAGATTCGGTGATGCA
GCAAATAGCGACTGTTCGTTGCGGGGTCCGAACCCGCTCGGCAGCACCGGGCTCTCCCTACTATCCCTCG
ATAGCAGTGGCGTGCGCGGGCTGTCGACCCTGTCCATCCTGAAAGAGTTGATATTGAAGGTAGTAGGTAC
GGTGCAGGGTAACGCGTGATATCCTGTCCTCAGTCTTAAGACTTCTCACCTATATCACCCGCACTTACCC
TAGAGTGCCGCTTAGGTGCTAAGGGCACATTGAGTATTGGCCGTGTAGAATATATAGCTTAAGTACGGCC
AAGCAGACGGGAAGCCCTGTTCTCCACACCCTATGGTCGTATATATCAGGCTTCTACCGGGAAACGATTA
AGAGTGTATAATGGACTGAAAATCAATATGAACGGGACAATGCTCAAGTTAAATTAGTTAGGCATCCTAA
TCTCTACTAAATGTTCTATCTAGAGATCGGGGTACTATAGGCCCGTACGTTAATCACTCTACGCTTCTCT
CCCTTAGGTATAGTGTAGGTAGGGGCTAGACATTTATATGAGTCAGATGGTACAAACGGTAGCGCTGCAA
GAATTCAAGCTTGGAGGAGTTATAGACGGTCCGGCATAGGTAAGGAGAGATTAGATATTTCGACTTCCCG
ATTCCTTAGTCTCCTTAGTCTGGAAACTGAGAAAGGCCTGAACTCGTTCAATCTATTAGCTCTAATCACG
TAGTCTCAACTAGAATCCTGAACAGGCGCCGGAACCAGTCCAAATGCGTGGAGTACAGCAAGTCCAGTCA
AATCACGATTAGAATGGCCATATATAAGCAAAAAACCCTTGGACAATACGTCCGATCGACACCAAAGCAA
TCTGGTACATCACCCTTCTTATATACAGGGTAGCCGGAATTGTATTGACTCTATACGAAGCCGCAGGTTT
ACCAGCACAGAGGTGCGATAGCTACACGAATGTAGAGTGAAGGCATTACAACCGATTGCTAAGTGTCATA
GAGGCTAAGCTTCACGGCTCAAGGAGTCTGTGGAGGATACCTGATATAAGAATTGAGAGTTATACTCCGG
AGGTTATGTTAGTACCTCAAAAATGTGAAGTACAACGAAACTCGAACTTCGAATGACAATAGCTTGGCTG
GCTGTTAGTCAACTGAGGTACAACGTCATCTTGCAATTAGTTATGTTCTTTGCTAGATAGTGAGCTGCTG
TAAACTTGTAGTTCTTAGAAACATGTCTGAAGTCTAGAGTCGAGACTTGTGATTGGTGTAAATTAGTGGG
GGTCCGGAGCGGAATAACAATCGAGGTCAGCCTCCTGGGTCTGTCAGTAAGCTAACCACGAAAGGACAAG
CGTAGACGAGGTCACGGGGTACTGGCCTAGCCGGCTTCGGCTAGCGCCCACGAAAATAGGGCAACGTCGA
AGCGAGAGACACACACGGATTCCACGATCGCCGACGACAAGCACTCAACTCCACGACAACCCACGACAAC
CCTTGCCGCTGCGTTCTTGGTGAAGGGCTGCAGGATTAGAGGTGAGTATTTTATTTTCTGGCTATTGTGA
TCTTTTTCCCCCCCGGTTTCCGCTGGTTCTATCTTGTCGAGCGAGTCGGTGCGCCTTCGATCGGTCTGTC
AAATTTCCATCCGTCCACTCGTTCACCCGGTATCGATACAAGAGGGAATGGAGCATTACGACAGGGGAGC
AGAGGCAGAACTCTCGATGTTGCTACTTTTTTTGCTTGGAACAACTTCCTTGAAAGATTCTTTTCTGAAT
GCGGCTGGGAAACTGCGAATTGGATATCCAGCGAAAGGTTACCGACAGACTCACGGCCATCGATACCACT
CAGCGGGATAGAATTGAAGGCATTCGGACATTAGATGATCAGCTTCGCTTGTTTCGACTCGTGCTAATCA
ATTATCCCTGGACAGTCCCCCACATAGACAGCAAACAATGCCACCCAAGCGCAAAACGCTTAACGCTGCG
GCTGAGGCTAACGCTCATGCCGACGGACACGCCGACGGAAACGCCGACGGACACGTGGCCAATACGGCCG
CGTCCTCGAATAATGCGAGGTTCGCTGATCTCACTAACATCGATACTCCGGGTCTGGGACCCACAACTAC
GACCCTGCTCGTGGAACCAGCACGCTCAAAGCGTCAACGAGTGTCCCGCGCATGCGACCAGTGCCGTGCA
GCCCGAGAGAAATGCGACGGAATACAGCCTGCGTGTTTCCCGTGCGTTTCCCAGGGAAGGTCCTGCACTT
ATCAGGCTTCGCCGAAAAAGAGGGGAGTTCAAACCGGTTATATTCGTACGCTGGAGCTCGCCCTCGCCTG
GATGTTTGAAAATGTCGCGCGTTCCGAAGATGCCTTGCATAACCTCCTCGTCCGTGACGCCGGACAAGGA
TCAGCTCTGCTCGTTGGTAAAGATTCGCCGGCTGCCGAGCGACTCCATGCCCGTTGGGCTACTAGCCGTG
TCAATAAGAGCATTACCCGCCTCCTCAGGTTTGAAAGCGGCGGGCCGGCCGACGCCCTTGACGATTTTGA
CTTAGACATGCTCCCAGCCGATGCCCTTGACGACTTTGACCTTGATATGCTGCCTGCTGACGCTCTTGAC
GATTTTGACCTTGACATGCTCCCCGGGTTCGTTATGGTGAGCAAGGGCGAGGAGCTGTTCACCGGGGTGG
TGCCCATCCTGGTCGAGCTGGACGGCGACGTAAACGGCCACAAGTTCAGCGTGTCCGGCGAGGGCGAGGG
CGATGCCACCTACGGCAAGCTGACCCTGAAGTTCATCTGCACCACCGGCAAGCTGCCCGTGCCCTGGCCC
ACCCTCGTGACCACCCTGACCTACGGCGTGCAGTGCTTCAGCCGCTACCCCGACCACATGAAGCAGCACG
ACTTCTTCAAGTCCGCCATGCCCGAAGGCTACGTCCAGGAGCGCACCATCTTCTTCAAGGACGACGGCAA
CTACAAGACCCGCGCCGAGGTGAAGTTCGAGGGCGACACCCTGGTGAACCGCATCGAGCTGAAGGGCATC
GACTTCAAGGAGGACGGCAACATCCTGGGGCACAAGCTGGAGTACAACTACAACAGCCACAACGTCTATA
TCATGGCCGACAAGCAGAAGAACGGCATCAAGGTGAACTTCAAGATCCGCCACAACATCGAGGACGGCAG
CGTGCAGCTCGCCGACCACTACCAGCAGAACACCCCCATCGGCGACGGCCCCGTGCTGCTGCCCGACAAC
CACTACCTGAGCACCCAGTCCGCCCTGAGCAAAGACCCCAACGAGAAGCGCGATCACATGGTCCTGCTGG
AGTTCGTGACCGCCGCCGGGATCACTCTCGGCATGGACGAGCTGTACAAGCCAAAGAAGAAGCGGAAGGT
CTAAGCTTACTTCTTTATCGGTTCTCTCTTACGACTTTTTGAATGGAACGTTTCCTTCTTCTCAGGCGGG
CCTATCTTTGGGCCGAAGCTCTTTTCCTTGTACTGTAGGACCTGGTTGATAATGATTCCCAAAAAGACAT
CCAGCATGTCAGTTACTTGCATTCGTCAGTCTATACAAAAGCAATGGTTTAGAGAAATTTTGAACTTTAT
ACATGGTTTTATTTGTTGCTTCACGGCCGTACCTTCTGGAAATCCACGGTAGGAGTGTCAATTTGCGTTT
TTGATAATCCTTCCAAGGTTCTTCTCGAAGTAGTTGTTCTATAATTGCTTCACAGCTACCATGGAACATC
CCAAGCACCGCTACTAGAATTCGAGCTCGGAGTGGATCCCCCGGGCTGCAGGAATTCGAGCTCTGTACAG
TGACCGGTGACTCTTTCTGGCATGCGGAGAGACGGACGGACGCAGAGAGAAGGGCTGAGTAATAAGCGCC
ACTGCGCCAGACAGCTCTGGCGGCTCTGAGGTGCAGTGGATGATTATTAATCCGGGACCGGCCGCCCCTC
CGCCCCGAAGTGGAAAGGCTGGTGTGCCCCTCGTTGACCAAGAATCTATTGCATCATCGGAGAATATGGA
GCTTCATCGAATCACCGGCAGTAAGCGAAGGAGAATGTGAAGCCAGGGGTGTATAGCCGTCGGCGAAATA
GCATGCCATTAACCTAGGTACAGAAGTCCAATTGCTTCCGATCTGGTAAAAGATTCACGAGATAGTACCT
TCTCCGAAGTAGGTAGAGCGAGTACCCGGCGCGTAAGCTCCCTAATTGGCCCATCCGGCATCTGTAGGGC
GTCCAAATATCGTGCCTCTCCTGCTTTGCCCGGTGTATGAAACCGGAAAGGCCGCTCAGGAGCTGGCCAG
CGGCGCAGACCGGGAACACAAGCTGGCAGTCGACCCATCCGGTGCTCTGCACTCGACCTGCTGAGGTCCC
TCAGTCCCTGGTAGGCAGCTTTGCCCCGTCTGTCCGCCCGGTGTGTCGGCGGGGTTGACAAGGTCGTTGC
GTCAGTCCAACATTTGTTGCCATATTTTCCTGCTCTCCCCACCAGCTGCTCTTTTCTTTTCTCTTTCTTT
TCCCATCTTCAGTATATTCATCTTCCCATCCAAGAACCTTTATTTCCCCTAAGTAAGTACTTTGCTACAT
CCATACTCCATCCTTCCCATCCCTTATTCCTTTGAACCTTTCAGTTCGAGCTTTCCCACTTCATCGCAGC
TTGACTAACAGCTACCCCGCTTGAGCAGACATCACCATGCCTCAATCCTGGGAAGAACTGGCCGCTGATA
AGCGCGCCCGCCTCGCAAAAACCATCCCTGATGAATGGAAAGTCCAGACGCTGCCTGCGGATGACAGCGT
TATTGATTTCCCAAAGAAATCGGGGATCCTTTCAGAGGCCGAACTGAAGATCACAGAGGCCTCCGCTGCA
GATCTTGTGTCCAAGCTGGCGGCCGGAGAGTTGACCTCGGTGGAAGTTACGCTAGCATTCTGTAAACGGG
CAGCAATCGCCCAGCAGTTAGTAGGGTCCCCTCTACCTCTCAGGGAGATGTAACAACGCCACCTTATGGG
ACTATCAAGCTGACGCTGGCTTCTGTGCAGACAAACTGCGCCCACGAGTTCTTCCCTGACGCCGCTCTCG
CGCAGGCAAGGGAACTCGATGAATACTACGCAAAGCACAAGACACCCGTTGGTCCACTCCATGGCCTCCC
CATCTCTCTCAAAGACCAGCTTCGAGTCAAGGTACACCGTTGCCCCTAAGTCGTTAGATGTCCCTTTTTG
TCAGCTAACATATGCCACCAGGGCTACGAAACATCAATGGGCTACATCTCATGGCTAAACAAGTACGACG
AAGGGGACTCGGTTCTGACAACCATGCTCCGCAAAGCCGGTGCCGTTTTCTACGTCAAGACCTCTGTCCC
GCAGACCCTGATGGTCTGCGAGACAGTCAACAACATCATCGGGCGCACCGTCAACCCACGCAACAAGAAC
TGGTCGTGCGGCGGCAGTTCTGGTGGTGAGGGTGCGATCGTTGGGATTCGTGGTGGCGTCATCGGTGTAG
GAACGGATATCGGTGGCTCGATTCGAGTGCCGGCCGCGTTCAACTTCCTGTACGGTCTAAGGCCGAGTCA
TGGGCGGCTGCCGTATGCAAAGATGGCGAACAGCATGGAGGGTCAGGAGACGGTGCACAGCGTTGTCGGG
CCGATTACGCACTCTGTTGAGGGTGAGTCCTTCGCCTCTTCCTTCTTTTCCTGCTCTATACCAGGCCTCC
ACTGTCCTCCTTTCTTGCTTTTTATACTATATACGAGACGGGCAGTCACTGATGAAGTAATGTTAGACCT
CCGCCTCTTCACCAAATCCGTCCTCGGTCAGGAGCCATGGAAATACGACTCCAAGGTCATCCCCATGCCC
TGGCGCCAGTCCGAGTCGGACATTATTGCCTCCAAGATCAAGAACGGCGGGCTCAATATCGGCTACTACA
ACTTCGACGGCAATGTCCTTCCACACCCTCCTATCCTGCGCGGCGTGGAAACCACCGTCGCCGCACTCGC
CAAAGCCGGTCATACCGTGACCCCGTGGACGCCATACAAGCACGATTTCGGCCACGATCTCATCTCCCAT
ATCTACGCGGCTGACGGCAGCGCCGACGTAATGCGCGATATCAGTGCATCCGGCGAGCCGGCGATTCCAA
ATATCAAAGACCTACTGAACCCGAACATCAAAGCTGTTAACATGAACGAGCTCTGGGACACGCATCTCCA
GAAGTGGAATTACCAGATGGAGTACCTTGAGAAATGGCGGGAGGCTGAAGAAAAGGCCGGGAAGGAACTG
GACGCCATCATCGCGCCGATTACGCCTACCGCTGCGGTACGGCATGACCAGTTCCGGTACTATGGGTATG
CCTCTGTGATCAACCTGCTGGATTTCACGAGCGTGGTTGTTCCGGTTACCTTTGCGGATAAGAACATCGA
TAAGAAGAATGAGAGTTTCAAGGCGGTTAGTGAGCTTGATGCCCTCGTGCAGGAAGAGTATGATCCGGAG
GCGTACCATGGGGCACCGGTTGCAGTGCAGGTTATCGGACGGAGACTCAGTGAAGAGAGGACGTTGGCGA
TTGCAGAGGAAGTGGGGAAGTTGCTGGGAAATGTGGTGACTCCATAGGCTTCTAATAAGTGTCAGATAGC
AATTTGCACAAGAAATCAATACCAGCAACTGTAAATAAGCGCTGAAGTGACCATGCCATGCTACGAAAGA
GCAGAAAAAAACCTGCCGTAGAACCGAAGAGATATGACACGCTTCCATCTCTCAAAGGAAGAATCCCTTC
AGGGTTGCGTTTCCAGTCTAGACACGTATAACGGCACAAGTGTCTCTCACCAAATGGGTTATATCTCAAA
TGTGATCTAAGGATGGAAAGCCCAGAATATTGGCTGGGTTGATGGCTGCTTCGAGTGCAGTCTCATGCTG
CCACAGGTGACTCTGGATGGCCCCATACCACTCAACCCATGGTACGAGCGGTACGCTTTACGAATTCCCA
TGGGGAGGGGTAATCGATTATCCTCGGATAAACACTTATCCCAGGGTAATCACTTATCCCTGGATAAACA
ATTATCCTCGGGTAATCGCTTATCCCCATATCTTGTCTGCGGGCAGTGCTTCAGTCGCCCAGATTCTCGA
TGGAGATTGGCCAGGTCAGCCATATATACCCTGCAATGGCAGACCAATGCAGCAGGCCCAGTATAAGGAA
TTCCCCTCGAGCTTGTCTGTGATTGCGTTTTTTCTAACACTTGTTGTTGCATCCGATCCGTCCCTACCAA
TTATTGGTCATTGACAGACAATGGCCTCCTCCGAGGACGTCATCAAGGAGTTCATGCGCTTCAAGGTGCG
CATGGAGGGCTCCGTGAACGGCCACGAGTTCGAGATCGAGGGCGAGGGCGAGGGCCGCCCCTACGAGGGC
ACCCAGACCGCCAAGCTGAAGGTGACCAAGGGCGGCCCCCTGCCCTTCGCCTGGGACATCCTGTCCCCCC
AGTTCCAGTACGGCTCCAAGGTGTACGTGAAGCACCCCGCCGACATCCCCGACTACAAGAAGCTGTCCTT
CCCCGAGGGCTTCAAGTGGGAGCGCGTGATGAACTTCGAGGACGGCGGCGTGGTGACCGTGACCCAGGAC
TCCTCCCTGCAGGACGGCTCCTTCATCTACAAGGTGAAGTTCATCGGCGTGAACTTCCCCTCCGACGGCC
CCGTAATGCAGAAGAAAACTATGGGCTGGGAGGCCTCCACCGAGCGCCTGTACCCCCGCGACGGCGTGCT
GAAGGGCGAGATCCACAAGGCCCTGAAGCTGAAGGACGGCGGCCACTACCTGGTGGAGTTCAAGTCCATC
TACATGGCCAAGAAGCCCGTGCAGCTGCCCGGCTACTACTACGTGGACTCCAAGCTGGACATCACCTCCC
ACAACGAGGACTACACCATCGTGGAGCAGTACGAGCGCGCCGAGGGCCGCCACCACCTGTTCCTGACTCA
CGGTATGGACGAATTGTACAAGTCGAAGCTGTAAGCTTGTGCTTCTAAGGTATGAGTCGCAAAATTGTTT
TTTATTTTTGGTCTTGAGTCTAATATGCTCGCAGCTCTTGCGTTGTATATGGTCGTTGTCGCGTATTTTC
TGTTGTATTAAAAGATCAAACGAGATCAAGGGATGGCTCGCGGGCTGTCTCTCGCACTAGGAGGAAGAAT
GCCTGAAAAAGGAACTTTGATTTTAGCTGTGGAATAGAGATGGCTTGTTTGAGGACGCTTGTCGCTTGGC
GCAGGGACTTGAATGGCAGCTTGTGGAAACCGAAGGCGAGAAAAGTCGACGGATACTGTACGTGGTTCTA
TTGCCAGTGCGGTGGAAGCTTCCTTCTCATATAGTTCAATCCTTCTTTGAATCTGTTTGTTTCATATTTG
GACTGTTTCATTCTCTGCTTGCGCATTCTCATCTTCGAGAACGACTGCAGGGATTGTTGGTTCTGTGGAG
CTGATGAGCGCGCCTTGACCACCCTTGTTCTTGTTTTGCTCTTTTGTTCTCATTTAACCCGTTTCTCCCT
TCCAACCCTTTGACCTTGCAACATTGTCTCCCAGCGCGTTGCCAAAGCGAACTTGATATCAGTATAGTAT
GACCAAGTAGTCTACCAAAATAAATTTTAGTACAGTATTGCTAGTTATACAAGATAAATTTTGTACAACA
ATGATTATGCAGAGCTGGTATTCTGTAAGGAGTAAATTCATGCAGGTACAGAGCGTCCACGTCAGGCACA
CGCGCTTTAGTGCTGGGTACACATTATGCTACCTTTGGGGCAAGGTGCTATTCTAGGTAGGGTATGCCTA
GCAATGCCATGATCTTATGACCTCAGTAATCTGACCTTGGATTTAAGATCGGAGTTCTCAAACCCTGCGC
GCTCAGAGAATTCGCATGCGGAGACTTTAGACATACCTCTCGTTGCCGACAAATCGGCATTCCGTTTCGG
TCACGGACGTAAGAGTTCAACAAAGCCGCTCACCTGTCCCGTTCGGCGCTTGAGTTTCCACTTCAAAAGC
ACAACCGCTCCGATATTTCCATTGCCACCGACCAACAAAAGGTTCATATCGCGCAATAGTCGTCCAACTC
TCACTCCGCCCGCACTCGATGGCGAAGGATGGAAGAATATCCGAGCGGCATCGGATAAAGAGATCTGGTT
CTTTTCGTGAAGTAACGTAGGGAACCGACGGAAACTGTAGAGCTATAGGAATTTAGTATATCAGAAGTCA
ATTGAGAGAAGTGTATAGTTAGTAACTCACTTGTGCCAACAGGTATTTCCAACCGTTCTTGTTCAAATTT
CGTCAAGTCACCATCTCTATGTGCAAAACTGGATCATACAACAGCTCTTATTGTAGCTGCATCTCGCTCT
CAGAGATCATCCTATCTTCGTCGTCATCCACCAACACAGGTGGGAGTGCTAGTTGATCCATGCTGAGGTC
AAGGGACACAGACGGAATGGGTGTAGAACGCCTCAAAACAGGTAAGGTATCAGGATCGGTTGTCCAGGGG
GAATCCAAACCAGGTTCCACCTTGATTCAGAGAATAAGTATGACGTATTCTTGGCAATGTTTAAGCTTGA
GATGAGCCGATGTCAAACTGGGAGACATGATGAAGGAGGAAATGTTGCTTTGGTGGGGGAGACACTATAA
ATACCAAAGAGTGAATGGTTGATACCATTTGGGGAAGGAGTGTCTATCGCAGTCTCTGCAGACGGCATAT
CGGATAGCCTGCAGGCGCTTGTGGAGGATGCACATGTGACCGAGGGACACGAAGTGATCCGTTTAAACTA
TCAGTGTTTGACAGGATATATTGGCGGGTAAACCTAAGAGAAAAGAGCGTTTATTAGAATAATCGGATAT
TTAAAAGGGCGTGAAAAGGTTTATCCGTTCGTCCATTTGTATGTGCCAGCCGCCTTTGCGACGCTCACCG
GGCTGGTTGCCCTCGCCGCTGGGCTGGCGGCCGTCTATGGCCCTGCAAACGCGCCAGAAACGCCGTCGAA
GCCGTGTGCGAGACACCGCGGCCGCCGGCGTTGTGGATACCTCGCGGAAAACTTGGCCCTCACTGACAGA
TGAGGGGCGGACGTTGACACTTGAGGGGCCGACTCACCCGGCGCGGCGTTGACAGATGAGGGGCAGGCTC
GATTTCGGCCGGCGACGTGGAGCTGGCCAGCCTCGCAAATCGGCGAAAACGCCTGATTTTACGCGAGTTT
CCCACAGATGATGTGGACAAGCCTGGGGATAAGTGCCCTGCGGTATTGACACTTGAGGGGCGCGACTACT
GACAGATGAGGGGCGCGATCCTTGACACTTGAGGGGCAGAGTGCTGACAGATGAGGGGCGCACCTATTGA
CATTTGAGGGGCTGTCCACAGGCAGAAAATCCAGCATTTGCAAGGGTTTCCGCCCGTTTTTCGGCCACCG
CTAACCTGTCTTTTAACCTGCTTTTAAACCAATATTTATAAACCTTGTTTTTAACCAGGGCTGCGCCCTG
TGCGCGTGACCGCGCACGCCGAAGGGGGGTGCCCCCCCTTCTCGAACCCTCCCGGCCCGCTAACGCGGGC
CTCCCATCCCCCCAGGGGCTGCGCCCCTCGGCCGCGAACGGCCTCACCCCAAAAATGGCAGCGCTGGCCA
ATTCCCGAGTGCGCGGAACCCCTATTTGTTTATTTTTCTAAATACATTCAAATATGTATCCGCTCATGAG
ACAATAACCCTGATAAATGCTTCAATAATATTGAAAAAGGAAGAGTATGGCTAAAATGAGAATATCACCG
GAATTGAAAAAACTGATCGAAAAATACCGCTGCGTAAAAGATACGGAAGGAATGTCTCCTGCTAAGGTAT
ATAAGCTGGTGGGAGAAAATGAAAACCTATATTTAAAAATGACGGACAGCCGGTATAAAGGGACCACCTA
TGATGTGGAACGGGAAAAGGACATGATGCTATGGCTGGAAGGAAAGCTGCCTGTTCCAAAGGTCCTGCAC
TTTGAACGGCATGATGGCTGGAGCAATCTGCTCATGAGTGAGGCCGATGGCGTCCTTTGCTCGGAAGAGT
ATGAAGATGAACAAAGCCCTGAAAAGATTATCGAGCTGTATGCGGAGTGCATCAGGCTCTTTCACTCCAT
CGACATATCGGATTGTCCCTATACGAATAGCTTAGACAGCCGCTTAGCCGAATTGGATTACTTACTGAAT
AACGATCTGGCCGATGTGGATTGCGAAAACTGGGAAGAGGACACTCCATTTAAAGATCCGCGCGAGCTGT
ATGATTTTTTAAAGACGGAAAAGCCCGAAGAGGAACTTGTCTTTTCCCACGGCGACCTGGGAGACAGCAA
CATCTTTGTGAAAGATGGCAAAGTAAGTGGCTTTATTGATCTTGGGAGAAGCGGCAGGGCGGACAAGTGG
TATGACATTGCCTTCTGCGTCCGGTCGCTCAGGGAGGATATCGGGGAAGAACAGTATGTCGAGCTATTTT
TTGACTTACTGGGGATCAAGCCTGATTGGGAGAAAATAAAATATTATATTTTACTGGATGAATTGTTTTA
GCTGTCAGACCAAGTTTACTCATATATACTTTAGATTGATTTAAAACTTCATTTTTAATTTAAAAGGATC
TAGGTGAAGATCCTTTTTGATAATCTCATGACCAAAATCCCTTAACGTGAGTTTTCGTTCCACTGAGCGT
CAGACCCCGTAGAAAAGATCAAAGGATCTTCTTGAGATCCTTTTTTTCTGCGCGTAATCTGCTGCTTGCA
AACAAAAAAACCACCGCTACCAGCGGTGGTTTGTTTGCCGGATCAAGAGCTACCAACTCTTTTTCCGAAG
GTAACTGGCTTCAGCAGAGCGCAGATACCAAATACTGTTCTTCTAGTGTAGCCGTAGTTAGGCCACCACT
TCAAGAACTCTGTAGCACCGCCTACATACCTCGCTCTGCTAATCCTGTTACCAGTGGCTGCTGCCAGTGG
CGATAAGTCGTGTCTTACCGGGTTGGACTCAAGACGATAGTTACCGGATAAGGCGCAGCGGTCGGGCTGA
ACGGGGGGTTCGTGCACACAGCCCAGCTTGGAGCGAACGACCTACACCGAACTGAGATACCTACAGCGTG
AGCTATGAGAAAGCGCCACGCTTCCCGAAGGGAGAAAGGCGGACAGGTATCCGGTAAGCGGCAGGGTCGG
AACAGGAGAGCGCACGAGGGAGCTTCCAGGGGGAAACGCCTGGTATCTTTATAGTCCTGTCGGGTTTCGC
CACCTCTGACTTGAGCGTCGATTTTTGTGATGCTCGTCAGGGGGGCGGAGCCTATGGAAAAACGCCAGCA
ACGCGGCCTTTTTACGGTTCCTGGCAGATCCTAGATGTGGCGCAACGATGCCGGCGACAAGCAGGAGCGC
ACCGACTTCTTCCGCATCAAGTGTTTTGGCTCTCAGGCCGAGGCCCACGGCAAGTATTTGGGCAAGGGGT
CGCTGGTATTCGTGCAGGGCAAGATTCGGAATACCAAGTACGAGAAGGACGGCCAGACGGTCTACGGGAC
CGACTTCATTGCCGATAAGGTGGATTATCTGGACACCAAGGCACCAGGCGGGTCAAATCAGGAATAAGGG
CACATTGCCCCGGCGTGAGTCGGGGCAATCCCGCAAGGAGGGTGAATGAATCGGACGTTTGACCGGAAGG
CATACAGGCAAGAACTGATCGACGCGGGGTTTTCCGCCGAGGATGCCGAAACCATCGCAAGCCGCACCGT
CATGCGTGCGCCCCGCGAAACCTTCCAGTCCGTCGGCTCGATGGTCCAGCAAGCTACGGCCAAGATCGAG
CGCGACAGCGTGCAACTGGCTCCCCCTGCCCTGCCCGCGCCATCGGCCGCCGTGGAGCGTTCGCGTCGTC
TTGAACAGGAGGCGGCAGGTTTGGCGAAGTCGATGACCATCGACACGCGAGGAACTATGACGACCAAGAA
GCGAAAAACCGCCGGCGAGGACCTGGCAAAACAGGTCAGCGAGGCCAAGCAGGCCGCGTTGCTGAAACAC
ACGAAGCAGCAGATCAAGGAAATGCAGCTTTCCTTGTTCGATATTGCGCCGTGGCCGGACACGATGCGAG
CGATGCCAAACGACACGGCCCGCTCTGCCCTGTTCACCACGCGCAACAAGAAAATCCCGCGCGAGGCGCT
GCAAAACAAGGTCATTTTCCACGTCAACAAGGACGTGAAGATCACCTACACCGGCGTCGAGCTGCGGGCC
GACGATGACGAACTGGTGTGGCAGCAGGTGTTGGAGTACGCGAAGCGCACCCCTATCGGCGAGCCGATCA
CCTTCACGTTCTACGAGCTTTGCCAGGACCTGGGCTGGTCGATCAATGGCCGGTATTACACGAAGGCCGA
GGAATGCCTGTCGCGCCTACAGGCGACGGCGATGGGCTTCACGTCCGACCGCGTTGGGCACCTGGAATCG
GTGTCGCTGCTGCACCGCTTCCGCGTCCTGGACCGTGGCAAGAAAACGTCCCGTTGCCAGGTCCTGATCG
ACGAGGAAATCGTCGTGCTGTTTGCTGGCGACCACTACACGAAATTCATATGGGAGAAGTACCGCAAGCT
GTCGCCGACGGCCCGACGGATGTTCGACTATTTCAGCTCGCACCGGGAGCCGTACCCGCTCAAGCTGGAA
ACCTTCCGCCTCATGTGCGGATCGGATTCCACCCGCGTGAAGAAGTGGCGCGAGCAGGTCGGCGAAGCCT
GCGAAGAGTTGCGAGGCAGCGGCCTGGTGGAACACGCCTGGGTCAATGATGACCTGGTGCATTGCAAACG
CTAGGGCCTTGTGGGGTCAGTTCCGGCTGGGGGTTCAGCAGCCCCTGCTCGGATCTGTTGGACCGGACAG
TAGTCATGGTTGATGGGCTGCCTGTATCGAGTGGTGATTTTGTGCCGAGCTGCCGGTCGGGGAGCTGTTG
GCTGGCTGGTGGCAGGATATATTGTGGTGTAAACAAATTGACGCTTAGACAACTTAATAACACATTGCGG
ACGTTTTTAATGTACTGGGGTTGAACACTCT
Features (pLannotate 1.2.2; 18 found; start..end, strand, type, name):
   2208..2756    +  CDS            qa-1f (fragment): QA1F_NEUCR - Protein predicted: Swiss-Prot protein existence level 4. Transcription activation of genes for enzymes and proteins of quinate metabolism by binding to a 16 base-pair sequence (consensus 5'- GGRTAARYRYTTAYCC-3') in front of each Qa genes. From Neurospora crassa (strain ATCC 24698 / 74-OR23-1A / CBS 708.71 / DSM 1257 / FGSC 987).
   2781..2891    +  CDS            VP48: 3 tandem repeats of the minimal activation domain of herpes simplex virus VP16 (Cheng et al., 2013)
   2904..3620    +  CDS            EGFP: EGFP is a basic (constitutively fluorescent) green fluorescent protein published in 1996, derived from Aequorea victoria. It is reported to be a rapidly-maturing weak dimer with moderate acid sensitivity.
   4021..4049    +  misc_feature   MCS (fragment): pBluescript multiple cloning site
   4048..4764    +  promoter       gpdA promoter (fragment): gpdA; promoter from the Aspergillus nidulans glyceraldehyde-3-phosphate dehydrogenase gene (Punt et al., 1990)
   4813..4928    +  intron         gpdA intron: gpdA; intron from the Aspergillus nidulans glyceraldehyde-3-phosphate dehydrogenase gene (Punt et al., 1990)
   4937..5200    +  CDS            amdS (fragment): acetamidase from Aspergillus nidulans; amdS; confers ability to process acetamide for selection in fungal cells
   5281..5422    +  CDS            amdS (fragment): acetamidase from Aspergillus nidulans; amdS; confers ability to process acetamide for selection in fungal cells
   5480..5902    +  CDS            amdS (fragment): acetamidase from Aspergillus nidulans; amdS; confers ability to process acetamide for selection in fungal cells
   6016..6837    +  CDS            amdS (fragment): acetamidase from Aspergillus nidulans; amdS; confers ability to process acetamide for selection in fungal cells
   7511..8185    +  CDS            DsRed-Express: DsRed-Express is a basic (constitutively fluorescent) orange fluorescent protein published in 2002, derived from Discosoma sp.. It is reported to be a rapidly-maturing tetramer with low acid sensitivity.
  10019..10043   +  misc_feature   RB T-DNA repeat: right border repeat from nopaline C58 T-DNA
  10140..10771   +  rep_origin     oriV: incP origin of replication
  10862..10966   +  promoter       AmpR promoter: bla
  10967..11761   +  CDS            KanR: aminoglycoside phosphotransferase; aphA-3; confers resistance to kanamycin
  11932..12520   +  rep_origin     ori: high-copy-number ColE1/pMB1/pBR322/pUC origin of replication
  12856..14001   +  CDS            trfA: TRFA_ECOLX - Experimental evidence at protein level: Swiss-Prot protein existence level 1. Also involved in plasmid copy number control, promoting intermolecular coupling of protein bound iterons at oriV, which inhibits replication initiation. From Escherichia coli.
  14150..14174   +  misc_feature   LB T-DNA repeat: left border repeat from nopaline C58 T-DNA
