[The description below was written by a language model from this plasmid's Addgene catalogue record and pLannotate feature annotations shown in this document.]
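Description:
pVE2_5_p40S_QfDBD_VP16AD_cp_pcbAB_DsRed_5xQUAS is a multigene MoClo assembly built in the level 2 acceptor pAGM4673, intended for integration into the filamentous fungus Penicillium rubens (formerly P. chrysogenum). The sequenced record is about 14.2 kb. The backbone is a binary-type vector carrying nopaline T-DNA left and right border repeats, the broad-host-range incP oriV with its trfA replication gene, and a high-copy ColE1/pUC origin. It is maintained in E. coli under kanamycin selection (aphA-3 KanR driven by the bla promoter).

The payload consists of three transcription units that together form a synthetic gene-control device based on the Neurospora crassa quinic acid (Q) system. In the first, the Aspergillus nidulans 40S ribosomal protein promoter (AN0465) drives a synthetic transcription factor made of the DNA-binding domain of qa-1F fused to VP16 activation domain repeats, EGFP and a nuclear localisation signal, so the activator itself can be seen in the nucleus. In the second, the A. nidulans gpdA promoter and intron drive amdS, the acetamidase marker used for fungal selection on acetamide. The annotation splits amdS into several fragments, consistent with an intron-containing gene. The third unit is the reporter: DsRed-Express carrying a C-terminal SKL peroxisomal targeting signal, placed under five QUAS binding sites joined to the pcbAB core promoter. These QUAS and core promoter elements, the terminators and the flanking homology regions are not annotated in the feature table. According to the depositor, the flanks direct integration at the penicillin gene cluster locus. The construct belongs to a series comparing promoters and QUAS configurations for tunable expression.
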