Addgene plasmid #154232: pVE2_5_p40S_QfDBD_VP16AD_cp_pcbAB_DsRed_5xQUAS
Purpose: Encodes p40S:QfDBD-VP16AD-GFP-NLS synthetic transcription factor, activating DsRed-SKL with promoter 5xQUAS+CP_pcbAB
Depositing lab: Arnold Driessen. Depositing organization: University of Groningen. Publication: Synthetic control devices for gene regulation in Penicillium chrysogenum. Mozsik L, Buttel Z, Bovenberg RAL, Driessen AJM, Nygard Y. Microb Cell Fact. 2019 Nov 18;18(1):203. doi: 10.1186/s12934-019-1253-3. PubMed 31739777.
Backbone
  Vector backbone: pAGM4673
  Backbone manufacturer: MoClo Tool Kit of Sylvestre Marillonnet
  Backbone size w/o insert (bp): 8106
  Vector type: Bacterial Expression, Synthetic Biology ; Fungal Expression
  Selectable markers: amdS fungal selection
Growth in bacteria
  Bacterial resistance: Kanamycin, 50 μg/mL
  Growth temperature: 37°C
  Growth strain: DH5alpha
  Copy number: Unknown
Gene/Insert
  Gene/Insert name: p40S:QfDBD-VP16AD-GFP-NLS (alt names: P(various):DsRed-SKL; pGpdA:amdS)
  Species: Synthetic; Fungal expression, P. rubens (formerly P. chrysogenum)
  Promoter: p40S (AN0465 A. nidulans)
  Tag / fusion protein: GFP-NLS; DsRed-SKL (C terminal on backbone)
  Cloning method: Restriction Enzyme; 5′ cloning site Unknown (unknown if destroyed)
Terms and licenses: Academic/Nonprofit Terms; Industry Terms: Not Available to Industry
Depositor comments: Synthetic Transcription Factor (QfDBD-VP16AD-GFP-NLS) and DsRed-SKL transcribed with various full and core promoters (CP) with and without Quinic acid Upstream Activation Sequences (QUAS). Fungal selection provided with amdS marker. Flanking regions were designed for integration at the locus of the Penicillin gene cluster.
How to cite: pVE2_5_p40S_QfDBD_VP16AD_cp_pcbAB_DsRed_5xQUAS was a gift from Arnold Driessen (Addgene plasmid # 154232 ; http://n2t.net/addgene:154232 ; RRID:Addgene_154232)
